>Addgene plasmid #120902 | pcDNA-h-mmPtch1-B-HA | addgene full sequence | sequence record 233231 | Addgene NGS Result
GACGGATCGGGAGATCTCCCGATCCCCTATGGTGCACTCTCAGTACAATCTGCTCTGATGCCGCATAGTT
AAGCCAGTATCTGCTCCCTGCTTGTGTGTTGGAGGTCGCTGAGTAGTGCGCGAGCAAAATTTAAGCTACA
ACAAGGCAAGGCTTGACCGACAATTGCATGAAGAATCTGCTTAGGGTTAGGCGTTTTGCGCTGCTTCGCG
ATGTACGGGCCAGATATACGCGTTGACATTGATTATTGACTAGTTATTAATAGTAATCAATTACGGGGTC
ATTAGTTCATAGCCCATATATGGAGTTCCGCGTTACATAACTTACGGTAAATGGCCCGCCTGGCTGACCG
CCCAACGACCCCCGCCCATTGACGTCAATAATGACGTATGTTCCCATAGTAACGCCAATAGGGACTTTCC
ATTGACGTCAATGGGTGGAGTATTTACGGTAAACTGCCCACTTGGCAGTACATCAAGTGTATCATATGCC
AAGTACGCCCCCTATTGACGTCAATGACGGTAAATGGCCCGCCTGGCATTATGCCCAGTACATGACCTTA
TGGGACTTTCCTACTTGGCAGTACATCTACGTATTAGTCATCGCTATTACCATGGTGATGCGGTTTTGGC
AGTACATCAATGGGCGTGGATAGCGGTTTGACTCACGGGGATTTCCAAGTCTCCACCCCATTGACGTCAA
TGGGAGTTTGTTTTGGCACCAAAATCAACGGTACTTTCCAAAATGTCGTAACAACTCCGCCCCATTGACG
CAAATGGGCGGTAGGCGTGTACGGTGGGAGGTCTATATAAGCAGAGCTCTCTGGCTAACTAGAGAACCCA
CTGCTTACTGGCTTATCGAAATTAATACGACTCACTATAGGGAGACCCAAGCTTGGTACCACCATGGCCT
CGGCTGGTAACGCCGCCGGGGCCCTGGGCAGGCAGGCCGGCGGCGGGAGGCGCAGACGGACCGGGGGACC
GCACCGCGCCGCGCCGGACCGGGACTATCTGCACCGGCCCAGCTACTGCGACGCCGCCTTCGCTCTGGAG
CAGATTTCCAAGGGGAAGGCTACTGGCCGGAAAGCGCCGCTGTGGCTGAGAGCGAAGTTTCAGAGACTCT
TATTTAAACTGGGTTGTTACATTCAAAAGAACTGCGGCAAGTTTTTGGTTGTGGGTCTCCTCATATTTGG
GGCCTTCGCTGTGGGATTAAAGGCAGCTAATCTCGAGACCAACGTGGAGGAGCTGTGGGTGGAAGTTGGT
GGACGAGTGAGTCGAGAATTAAATTATACCCGTCAGAAGATAGGAGAAGAGGCTATGTTTAATCCTCAAC
TCATGATACAGACTCCAAAAGAAGAAGGCGCTAATGTTCTGACCACAGAGGCTCTCCTGCAACACCTGGA
CTCAGCACTCCAGGCCAGTCGTGTGCACGTCTACATGTATAACAGGCAATGGAAGTTGGAACATTTGTGC
TACAAATCAGGGGAACTTATCACGGAGACAGGTTACATGGATCAGATAATAGAATACCTTTACCCTTGCT
TAATCATTACACCTTTGGACTGCTTCTGGGAAGGGGCAAAGCTACAGTCCGGGACAGCATACCTCCTAGG
TAAGCCTCCTTTACGGTGGACAAACTTTGACCCCTTGGAATTCCTAGAAGAGTTAAAGAAAATAAACTAC
CAAGTGGACAGCTGGGAGGAAATGCTGAATAAAGCCGAAGTTGGCCATGGGTACATGGACCGGCCTTGCC
TCAACCCAGCCGACCCAGATTGCCCTGCCACAGCCCCTAACAAAAATTCAACCAAACCTCTTGATGTGGC
CCTTGTTTTGAATGGTGGATGTCAAGGTTTATCCAGGAAGTATATGCATTGGCAGGAGGAGTTGATTGTG
GGTGGTACCGTCAAGAATGCCACTGGAAAACTTGTCAGCGCTCACGCCCTGCAAACCATGTTCCAGTTAA
TGACTCCCAAGCAAATGTATGAACACTTCAGGGGCTACGACTATGTCTCTCACATCAACTGGAATGAAGA
CAGGGCAGCCGCCATCCTGGAGGCCTGGCAGAGGACTTACGTGGAGGTGGTTCATCAAAGTGTCGCCCCA
AACTCCACTCAAAAGGTGCTTCCCTTCACAACCACGACCCTGGACGACATCCTAAAATCCTTCTCTGATG
TCAGTGTCATCCGAGTGGCCAGCGGCTACCTACTGATGCTTGCCTATGCCTGTTTAACCATGCTGCGCTG
GGACTGCTCCAAGTCCCAGGGTGCCGTGGGGCTGGCTGGCGTCCTGTTGGTTGCGCTGTCAGTGGCTGCA
GGATTGGGCCTCTGCTCCTTGATTGGCATTTCTTTTAATGCTGCGACAACTCAGGTTTTGCCGTTTCTTG
CTCTTGGTGTTGGTGTGGATGATGTCTTCCTCCTGGCCCATGCATTCAGTGAAACAGGACAGAATAAGAG
GATTCCATTTGAGGACAGGACTGGGGAGTGCCTCAAGCGCACCGGAGCCAGCGTGGCCCTCACCTCCATC
AGCAATGTCACCGCCTTCTTCATGGCCGCATTGATCCCTATCCCTGCCCTGCGAGCGTTCTCCCTCCAGG
CTGCTGTGGTGGTGGTATTCAATTTTGCTATGGTTCTGCTCATTTTTCCTGCAATTCTCAGCATGGATTT
ATACAGACGTGAGGACAGAAGATTGGATATTTTCTGCTGTTTCACAAGCCCCTGTGTCAGCAGGGTGATT
CAAGTTGAGCCACAGGCCTACACAGAGCCTATGCAGTCCACCGTTCAGCTCCGCACAGAGTATGACCCTC
ACACGCACGTGTACTACACCACCGCCGAGCCACGCTCTGAGATCTCTGTACAGCCTGTTACCGTCACCCA
GGACAACCTCAGCTGTCAGAGTCCCGAGAGCACCAGCTCTACCAGGGACCTGCTCTCCCAGTTCTCAGAC
TCCAGCCTCCACTGCCTCGAGCCCCCCTGCACCAAGTGGACACTCTCTTCGTTTGCAGAGAAGCACTATG
CTCCTTTCCTCCTGAAACCCAAAGCCAAGGTTGTGGTAATCCTTCTTTTCCTGGGCTTGCTGGGGGTCAG
CCTTTATGGGACCACCCGAGTGAGAGACGGGCTGGACCTCACGGACATTGTTCCCCGGGAAACCAGAGAA
TATGACTTCATAGCTGCCCAGTTCAAGTACTTCTCTTTCTACAACATGTATATAGTCACCCAGAAAGCAG
ACTACCCGAATATCCAGCACCTACTTTACGACCTTCATAAGAGTTTCAGCAATGTGAAGTATGTCATGCT
GGAGGAGAACAAGCAACTTCCCCAAATGTGGCTGCACTACTTTAGAGACTGGCTTCAAGGACTTCAGGAT
GCATTTGACAGTGACTGGGAAACTGGGAGGATCATGCCAAACAATTATAAAAATGGATCAGATGACGGGG
TCCTCGCTTACAAACTCCTGGTGCAGACTGGCAGCCGAGACAAGCCCATCGACATTAGTCAGTTGACTAA
ACAGCGTCTGGTAGACGCAGATGGCATCATTAATCCGAGCGCTTTCTACATCTACCTGACCGCTTGGGTC
AGCAACGACCCTGTAGCTTACGCTGCCTCCCAGGCCAACATCCGGCCTCACCGGCCGGAGTGGGTCCATG
ACAAAGCCGACTACATGCCAGAGACCAGGCTGAGAATCCCAGCAGCAGAGCCCATCGAGTACGCTCAGTT
CCCTTTCTACCTCAACGGCCTACGAGACACCTCAGACTTTGTGGAAGCCATAGAAAAAGTGAGAGTCATC
TGTAACAACTATACGAGCCTGGGACTGTCCAGCTACCCCAATGGCTACCCCTTCCTGTTCTGGGAGCAAT
ACATCAGCCTGCGCCACTGGCTGCTGCTATCCATCAGCGTGGTGCTGGCCTGCACGTTTCTAGTGTGCGC
AGTCTTCCTCCTGAACCCCTGGACGGCCGGGATCATTGTCATGGTCCTGGCTCTGATGACCGTTGAGCTC
TTTGGCATGATGGGCCTCATTGGGATCAAGCTGAGTGCTGTGCCTGTGGTCATCCTGATTGCATCTGTTG
GCATCGGAGTGGAGTTCACCGTCCACGTGGCTTTGGCCTTTCTGACAGCCATTGGGGACAAGAACCACAG
GGCTATGCTCGCTCTGGAACACATGTTTGCTCCCGTTCTGGACGGTGCTGTGTCCACTCTGCTGGGTGTA
CTGATGCTTGCAGGGTCCGAATTTGATTTCATTGTCAGATACTTCTTTGCCGTCCTGGCCATTCTCACCG
TCTTGGGGGTTCTCAATGGACTGGTTCTGCTGCCTGTCCTCTTATCCTTCTTTGGACCGTGTCCTGAGGT
GTCTCCAGCCAATGGCCTAAACCGACTGCCCACTCCTTCGCCTGAGCCGCCTCCAAGTGTCGTCCGGTTT
GCCGTGCCTCCTGGTCACACGAACAATGGGTCTGATTCCTCCGACTCGGAGTACAGCTCTCAGACCACGG
TGTCTGGCATCAGTGAGGAGCTCAGGCAATACGAAGCACAGCAGGGTGCCGGAGGCCCTGCCCACCAAGT
GATTGTGGAAGCCACAGAAAACCCTGTCTTTGCCCGGTCCACTGTGGTCCATCCGGACTCCAGACATCAG
CCTCCCTTGACCCCTCGGCAACAGCCCCACCTGGACTCTGGCTCCTTGTCCCCTGGACGGCAAGGCCAGC
AGCCTCGAAGGGATATGGATGAAAAGACCACCGGTTGGCGTGGTGGTCATGTTGTTGAAGGTCTGGCAGG
CGAACTGGAACAGCTGCGTGCACGTCTGGAACATCATCCGCAGGGTCAGCGTGAACCGTATCCATATGAT
GTTCCAGATTATGCTTAGTCTAGAGGGCCCTATTCTATAGTGTCACCTAAATGCTAGAGCTCGCTGATCA
GCCTCGACTGTGCCTTCTAGTTGCCAGCCATCTGTTGTTTGCCCCTCCCCCGTGCCTTCCTTGACCCTGG
AAGGTGCCACTCCCACTGTCCTTTCCTAATAAAATGAGGAAATTGCATCGCATTGTCTGAGTAGGTGTCA
TTCTATTCTGGGGGGTGGGGTGGGGCAGGACAGCAAGGGGGAGGATTGGGAAGACAATAGCAGGCATGCT
GGGGATGCGGTGGGCTCTATGGCTTCTGAGGCGGAAAGAACCAGCTGGGGCTCTAGGGGGTATCCCCACG
CGCCCTACCTCTAGCTAGAGCTTGGCGTAATCATGGTCATAGCTGTTTCCTGTGTGAAATTGTTATCCGC
TCACAATTCCACACAACATACGAGCCGGAAGCATAAAGTGTAAAGCCTGGGGTGCCTAATGAGTGAGCTA
ACTCACATTAATTGCGTTGCGCTCACTGCCCGCTTTCCAGTCGGGAAACCTGTCGTGCCAGCTGCATTAA
TGAATCGGCCAACGCGCGGGGAGAGGCGGTTTGCGTATTGGGCGCTCTTCCGCTTCCTCGCTCACTGACT
CGCTGCGCTCGGTCGTTCGGCTGCGGCGAGCGGTATCAGCTCACTCAAAGGCGGTAATACGGTTATCCAC
AGAATCAGGGGATAACGCAGGAAAGAACATGTGAGCAAAAGGCCAGCAAAAGGCCAGGAACCGTAAAAAG
GCCGCGTTGCTGGCGTTTTTCCATAGGCTCCGCCCCCCTGACGAGCATCACAAAAATCGACGCTCAAGTC
AGAGGTGGCGAAACCCGACAGGACTATAAAGATACCAGGCGTTTCCCCCTGGAAGCTCCCTCGTGCGCTC
TCCTGTTCCGACCCTGCCGCTTACCGGATACCTGTCCGCCTTTCTCCCTTCGGGAAGCGTGGCGCTTTCT
CATAGCTCACGCTGTAGGTATCTCAGTTCGGTGTAGGTCGTTCGCTCCAAGCTGGGCTGTGTGCACGAAC
CCCCCGTTCAGCCCGACCGCTGCGCCTTATCCGGTAACTATCGTCTTGAGTCCAACCCGGTAAGACACGA
CTTATCGCCACTGGCAGCAGCCACTGGTAACAGGATTAGCAGAGCGAGGTATGTAGGCGGTGCTACAGAG
TTCTTGAAGTGGTGGCCTAACTACGGCTACACTAGAAGAACAGTATTTGGTATCTGCGCTCTGCTGAAGC
CAGTTACCTTCGGAAAAAGAGTTGGTAGCTCTTGATCCGGCAAACAAACCACCGCTGGTAGCGGTGGTTT
TTTTGTTTGCAAGCAGCAGATTACGCGCAGAAAAAAAGGATCTCAAGAAGATCCTTTGATCTTTTCTACG
GGGTCTGACGCTCAGTGGAACGAAAACTCACGTTAAGGGATTTTGGTCATGAGATTATCAAAAAGGATCT
TCACCTAGATCCTTTTAAATTAAAAATGAAGTTTTAAATCAATCTAAAGTATATATGAGTAAACTTGGTC
TGACAGTTACCAATGCTTAATCAGTGAGGCACCTATCTCAGCGATCTGTCTATTTCGTTCATCCATAGTT
GCCTGACTCCCCGTCGTGTAGATAACTACGATACGGGAGGGCTTACCATCTGGCCCCAGTGCTGCAATGA
TACCGCGAGACCCACGCTCACCGGCTCCAGATTTATCAGCAATAAACCAGCCAGCCGGAAGGGCCGAGCG
CAGAAGTGGTCCTGCAACTTTATCCGCCTCCATCCAGTCTATTAATTGTTGCCGGGAAGCTAGAGTAAGT
AGTTCGCCAGTTAATAGTTTGCGCAACGTTGTTGCCATTGCTACAGGCATCGTGGTGTCACGCTCGTCGT
TTGGTATGGCTTCATTCAGCTCCGGTTCCCAACGATCAAGGCGAGTTACATGATCCCCCATGTTGTGCAA
AAAAGCGGTTAGCTCCTTCGGTCCTCCGATCGTTGTCAGAAGTAAGTTGGCCGCAGTGTTATCACTCATG
GTTATGGCAGCACTGCATAATTCTCTTACTGTCATGCCATCCGTAAGATGCTTTTCTGTGACTGGTGAGT
ACTCAACCAAGTCATTCTGAGAATAGTGTATGCGGCGACCGAGTTGCTCTTGCCCGGCGTCAATACGGGA
TAATACCGCGCCACATAGCAGAACTTTAAAAGTGCTCATCATTGGAAAACGTTCTTCGGGGCGAAAACTC
TCAAGGATCTTACCGCTGTTGAGATCCAGTTCGATGTAACCCACTCGTGCACCCAACTGATCTTCAGCAT
CTTTTACTTTCACCAGCGTTTCTGGGTGAGCAAAAACAGGAAGGCAAAATGCCGCAAAAAAGGGAATAAG
GGCGACACGGAAATGTTGAATACTCATACTCTTCCTTTTTCAATATTATTGAAGCATTTATCAGGGTTAT
TGTCTCATGAGCGGATACATATTTGAATGTATTTAGAAAAATAAACAAATAGGGGTTCCGCGCACATTTC
CCCGAAAAGTGCCACCTGACGTC
Features (pLannotate 1.2.2; 17 found; start..end, strand, type, name):
     28..80      -  misc_feature   bom (fragment): basis of mobility region from pBR322
    235..614     +  enhancer       CMV enhancer: human cytomegalovirus immediate early enhancer
    687..704     -  promoter       CMV promoter (fragment): human cytomegalovirus (CMV) immediate early promoter
    767..818     +  promoter       CMVd2 promoter: truncated human cytomegalovirus (CMV) immediate early promoter that yields moderately reduced expression relative to the full-length promoter
    814..847     +  LTR            5' LTR (truncated) (fragment): truncated 5' long terminal repeat (LTR) from HIV-1
    863..881     +  promoter       T7 promoter: promoter for bacteriophage T7 RNA polymerase
    904..4704    +  CDS            Ptch1 (fragment): PTC1_MOUSE - Also known as Ptch. Experimental evidence at protein level: Swiss-Prot protein existence level 1. Acts as a receptor for sonic hedgehog (SHH), indian hedgehog (IHH) and desert hedgehog (DHH). Associates with the smoothened protein (SMO) to transduce the hedgehog's proteins signal. Seems to have a tumor suppressor function, as inactivation of this protein is probably a necessary, if not sufficient step for tumorigenesis. From Mus musculus (Mouse).
   4864..4882    -  promoter       SP6 promoter: promoter for bacteriophage SP6 RNA polymerase
   4908..5132    +  polyA_signal   bGH poly(A) signal: bovine growth hormone polyadenylation signal
   5136..5157    +  promoter       SV40 promoter (fragment): SV40 enhancer and early promoter
   5240..5256    -  protein_bind   lac operator: The lac repressor binds to the lac operator to inhibit transcription in E. coli. This inhibition can be relieved by adding lactose or isopropyl-β-D-thiogalactopyranoside (IPTG). lac repressor encoded by lacI
   5264..5294    -  promoter       lac promoter: promoter for the E. coli lac operon
   5309..5330    -  protein_bind   CAP binding site: CAP binding activates transcription in the presence of cAMP. E. coli catabolite activator protein
   5343..5435    -  CDS            lacI (fragment): lac repressor; lacI; The lac repressor binds to the lac operator to inhibit transcription in E. coli. This inhibition can be relieved by adding lactose or isopropyl-β-D-thiogalactopyranoside (IPTG).
   5618..6206    -  rep_origin     ori: high-copy-number ColE1/pMB1/pBR322/pUC origin of replication
   6377..7237    -  CDS            AmpR: β-lactamase; bla; confers resistance to ampicillin, carbenicillin, and related antibiotics
   7238..7342    -  promoter       AmpR promoter: bla
