[The description below was written by a language model from this plasmid's Addgene catalogue record and pLannotate feature annotations shown in this document.]
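Description:
pcDNA-h-mmPtch1-B-HA is a mammalian expression plasmid built on the pcDNA-h backbone, carrying a modified mouse Patched1 (Ptch1) coding sequence for transient expression in cultured mammalian cells. It is maintained in E. coli as a high-copy plasmid through a ColE1/pUC-type origin and selected with ampicillin via the β-lactamase gene and its native promoter. The annotated sequence shows no complete mammalian selection cassette. Only a short SV40 promoter fragment follows the polyadenylation signal, so the backbone appears to be a pared-down pcDNA derivative. The small lac promoter/operator, lacI and bom fragments are cloning-vector remnants with no evident role in expression.

The insert is the "B" variant of mouse Ptch1, in which amino acids 620–643 are deleted and the protein is truncated at residue 1291, removing the C-terminal tail. An HA epitope is fused to the C terminus for detection, although the feature table does not annotate the tag separately. Transcription is driven by the human CMV immediate-early enhancer and promoter. The annotation software splits the promoter into fragments and a truncated CMV call, along with a brief match to an HIV-1 LTR, which probably reflects sequence differences in this region rather than a lentiviral design. The bovine growth hormone polyadenylation signal terminates the transcript. T7 and SP6 promoters flank the insert and serve as sequencing primer sites.

Ptch1 is the receptor for Hedgehog ligands and restrains Smoothened. According to the record, this construct expresses Ptch1-B for functional assays, and it was deposited with structural work on the cholesterol transport-like activity of Patched.
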