Addgene plasmid #120902: pcDNA-h-mmPtch1-B-HA
Purpose: Expresses Ptch1-B for function assays
Depositing lab: Philip Beachy. Publication: Structural Basis for Cholesterol Transport-like Activity of the Hedgehog Receptor Patched. Zhang Y, Bulkley DP, Xin Y, Roberts KJ, Asarnow DE, Sharma A, Myers BR, Cho W, Cheng Y, Beachy PA. Cell. 2018 Nov 15;175(5):1352-1364.e14. doi: 10.1016/j.cell.2018.10.026. Epub 2018 Nov 8. PubMed 30415841.
Backbone
  Vector backbone: pcDNA-h
  Vector type: Mammalian Expression
Growth in bacteria
  Bacterial resistance: Ampicillin, 100 μg/mL
  Growth temperature: 37°C
  Growth strain: DH5alpha
  Copy number: High Copy
Gene/Insert
  Gene/Insert name: ptch1
  Species: M. musculus (mouse)
  Mutation: deleted amino acids 620-643, truncated at 1291
  GenBank ID: NM_008957.3
  Entrez Gene: Ptch1 (a.k.a. A230106A15Rik, Ptc, Ptc1, Ptch, mes, wig)
  Promoter: CMV
  Tag / fusion protein: HA (C terminal on insert)
  Cloning method: Gibson Cloning
  Sequencing primers: 5′ T7; 3′ SP6
Terms and licenses: Academic/Nonprofit Terms; Industry Terms: Not Available to Industry
How to cite: pcDNA-h-mmPtch1-B-HA was a gift from Philip Beachy (Addgene plasmid # 120902 ; http://n2t.net/addgene:120902 ; RRID:Addgene_120902)
